Addgene plasmid #168583: pDONR223 HCoV-HKU1 E_nostop
Purpose: Gateway-compatible Entry vector
Depositing lab: Fritz Roth. Depositing organization: Sinai Health System. Publication: A resource of human coronavirus protein-coding sequences in a flexible, multipurpose Gateway Entry clone collection. Weller B, Lin CW, Pogoutse O, Sauer M, Marin-de la Rosa N, Strobel A, Young V, Knapp JJ, Rayhan A, Falter C, Kim DK, Roth FP, Falter-Braun P. G3 (Bethesda). 2023 Jul 5;13(7):jkad105. doi: 10.1093/g3journal/jkad105. PubMed 37267226.
Backbone
  Vector backbone: pDONR223
  Backbone manufacturer: Rual et al, Genome Res. 14:2128-2135, 2004.
  Backbone size w/o insert (bp): 5005
  Vector type: Other
Growth in bacteria
  Bacterial resistance: Spectinomycin, 50 μg/mL
  Growth temperature: 37°C
  Growth strain: DH5alpha
  Copy number: Unknown
Gene/Insert
  Gene/Insert name: E
  Species: Other
  Insert size (bp): 249
  Entrez Gene: E (a.k.a. HCHV1gp5)
  Cloning method: Gateway Cloning
  Sequencing primers: 5′ m13-For; 3′ m13-Rev
Resource information
  A portion of this plasmid was derived from a plasmid made by: Falter-Braun Lab
Terms and licenses: Academic/Nonprofit Terms; Industry Terms
How to cite: pDONR223 HCoV-HKU1 E_nostop was a gift from Fritz Roth (Addgene plasmid # 168583 ; http://n2t.net/addgene:168583 ; RRID:Addgene_168583)
