[The description below was written by a language model from this plasmid's Addgene catalogue record.]
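Description:
pDONR223 HCoV-HKU1 E_nostop is a Gateway Entry clone built on the pDONR223 donor backbone (listed as 5005 bp before insertion) and carrying the coding sequence for the E gene of human coronavirus HKU1, a 249 bp insert. It is a bacterial cloning plasmid rather than an expression vector: it is propagated in standard E. coli cloning strains such as DH5alpha under spectinomycin selection. The record gives no feature table, so the origin of replication and copy number are not stated, and no promoter, tag or reporter is recorded for the insert, as expected for an Entry clone, which serves only as a shuttle for the open reading frame. M13 forward and reverse priming sites flank the insert for sequence verification.

The insert was introduced by Gateway cloning. In a pDONR-derived Entry clone, the open reading frame is normally left flanked by attL recombination sites, allowing LR recombination to move it in a defined orientation and reading frame into any compatible Destination vector. The "nostop" designation indicates that the native stop codon has been omitted. Translation can therefore continue into sequence supplied by the Destination vector, making this version suited to C-terminal fusions such as epitope tags, fluorescent proteins or the fusion domains used in protein interaction assays.

The plasmid belongs to a collection of human coronavirus protein-coding sequences assembled as flexible Gateway Entry clones. Its intended role is as a source of the HKU1 E open reading frame for transfer into whichever expression or assay system a given study requires.
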