>Addgene plasmid #168583 | pDONR223 HCoV-HKU1 E_nostop | depositor partial sequence | sequence record 326792 | Inserted CDS without stop codon
ATGGTTGATTTATTTTTCAATGATACTGCTTGGTACATAGGACAGATTTTAGTTTTAGTTTTATTTTGTC
TTATTTCTTTAATCTTTGTTGTTGCTTTTTTAGCAACTATTAAGCTTTGTATGCAACTTTGTGGTTTTTG
TAATTTCTTTATTATTTCACCTTCGGCTTACGTTTATAAAAGAGGTATGCAGTTGTATAAGTCTTATAGT
GAACAAGTTATACCACCCACTTCAGATTATTTAATCTAA
